>Addgene plasmid #147127 | pAc5.1B-EGFP-CeAIN2_O | depositor full sequence | sequence record 289574 | Full Sequence
CTTCAAGGAATTAATTCTATATTCTAAAAACACAAATGATACTTCTAAAAAAAATCATGAATGGCATCAA
CTCTGAATCAAATCTTTGCAGATGCACCTACTTCTCATTTCCACTGTCACATCATTTTTCCAGATCTCGC
TGCCTGTTATGTGGCCCACAAACCAAGACACGTTTTATGGCCATTAAAGCTGGCTGATCGTCGCCAAACA
CCAAATACATATCAATATGTACATTCGAGAAAGAAGCGATCAAAGAAGCGTCTTCGGGCGAGTAGGAGAA
TGCGGAGGAGAAGGAGAACGAGCTGATCTAGTATCTCTCCACAATCCAATGCCAACTGACCAACTGGCCA
TATTCGGAGCAATTTGAAGCCAATTTCCATCGCCTGGCGATCGCTCCATTCTTGGCTATATGTTTTTCAC
CGTTCCCGGGGCCATTTTCAAAGACTCGTCGGTAAGATAAGATTGTGTCACTCGCTGTCTCTCTTCATTT
GTCGAAGAATGCTGAGGAATTTCGCGATGACGTCGGCGAGTATTTTGAAGAATGAGAATAATTTGTATTT
ATACGAAAATCAGTTAGTGGAATTTTCTACAAAAACATGTTATCTATAGATAATTTTGTTGCAAAATATG
TTGACTATGACAAAGATTGTATGTATATACCTTTAATGTATTCTCATTTTCTTATGTATTTATAATGGCA
ATGATGATACTGATGATATTTTAAGATGATGCCAGACCACAGGCTGATTTCTGCGTCTTTTGCCGAACGC
AGTGCATGTGCGGTTGTTGTTTTTTGGAATAGTTTCAATTTTCGGACTGTCCGCTTTGATTTCAGTTTCT
TGGCTTATTCAAAAAGCAAAGTAAAGCCAAAAAAGCGAGATGGCAATACCAAATGCGGCAAAACGGTAGT
GGAAGGAAAGGGGTGCGGGGCAGCGGAAGGAAGGGTGGGGCGGGGCGTGGCGGGGTCTGTGGCTGGGCGC
GACGTCACCGACGTTGGAGCCACTCCTTTGACCATGTGTGCGTGTGTGTATTATTCGTGTCTCGCCACTC
GCCGGTTGTTTTTTTCTTTTTATCTCGCTCTCTCTAGCGCCATCTCGTACGCATGCTCAACGCACCGCAT
GTTGCCGTGTCCTTTATGCGTCATTTTGGCTCGAAATAGGCAATTATTTAAACAAAGATTAGTCAACGAA
AACGCTAAAATAAATAAGTCTACAATATGGTTACTTATTGCCATGTGTGTGCAGCCAACGATAGCAACAA
AAGCAACAACACAGTGGCTTTCCCTCTTTCACTTTTTGTTTGCAAGCGCGTGCGAGCAAGACGGCACGAC
CGGCAAACGCAATTACGCTGACAAAGAGCAGACGAAGTTTTGGCCGAAAAACATCAAGGCGCCTGATACG
AATGCATTTGCAATAACAATTGCGATATTTAATATTGTTTATGAAGCTGTTTGACTTCAAAACACACAAA
AAAAAAAATAAAACAAATTATTTGAAAGAGAATTAGGAATCGGACAGCTTATCGTTACGGGCTAACAGCA
CACCGAGACGAAATAGCTTACCTGACGTCACAGCCTCTGGAAGAACTGCCGCCAAGCAGAGAGAGAGAGA
AAAAGAGGGAGAGCAGCTTAGACCGCATGTGCTTGTGTGTGAGGCGTCTCTCTCTTCGTCTCCTGTTTGC
GCAAACGCATAGACTGCACTGAGAAAATCGATTACCTATTTTTTATGAATGAATATTTGCACTATTACTA
TTCAAAACTATTAAGATAGCAATCACATTCAATAGCCAAATACTATACCACCTGAGCGATGCAACGAAAT
GATCAATTTGAGCAAAAATGCTGCATATTTAGGACGGCATCATTATAGAAATGCTTCTTGCTGTGTACTT
TTCTCTCGTCTGGCAGCTGTTTCGCCGTTATTGTTAAAACCGGCTTAAGTTAGGTGTGTTTTCTACGACT
AGTGATGCCCCTACTAGAAGATGTGTGTTGCACAAATGTCCCTGAATAACCAATTTGAAGTGCAGATAGC
AGTAAACGTAAGCTAATATGAATATTATTTAACTGTAATGTTTTAATATCGCTGGACATTACTAATAAAC
CCACTATAAACACATGTACATATGTATGTTTTGGCATACAATGAGTAGTTGGGGAAAAAATGTGTAAAAG
CACCGTGACCATCACAGCATAAAGATAACCAGCTGAAGTATCGAATATGAGTAACCCCCAAATTGAATCA
CATGCCGCAACTGATAGGACCCATGGAAGTACACTCTTCATGGCGATATACAAGACACACACAAGCACGA
ACACCCAGTTGCGGAGGAAATTCTCCGTAAATGAAAACCCAATCGGCGAACAATTCATACCCATATATGG
TAAAAGTTTTGAACGCGACTTGAGAGCGGAGAGCATTGCGGCTGATAAGGTTTTAGCGCTAAGCGGGCTT
TATAAAACGGGCTGCGGGACCAGTTTTCATATCACTACCGTTTGAGTTCTTGTGCTGTGTGGATACTCCT
CCCGACACAAAGCCGCTCCATCAGCCAGCAGTCGTCTAATCCAGAGACCCCGGATCGGGGTACCAACATG
GTGAGCAAGGGCGAGGAGCTGTTCACCGGGGTGGTGCCCATCCTGGTCGAGCTGGACGGCGACGTAAACG
GCCACAAGTTCAGCGTGTCCGGCGAGGGCGAGGGCGATGCCACCTACGGCAAGCTGACCCTGAAGTTCAT
CTGCACCACCGGCAAGCTGCCCGTGCCCTGGCCCACCCTCGTGACCACCCTGACCTACGGCGTGCAGTGC
TTCAGCCGCTACCCCGACCACATGAAGCAGCACGACTTCTTCAAGTCCGCCATGCCCGAAGGCTACGTCC
AGGAGCGCACCATCTTCTTCAAGGACGACGGCAACTACAAGACCCGCGCCGAGGTGAAGTTCGAGGGCGA
CACCCTGGTGAACCGCATCGAGCTGAAGGGCATCGACTTCAAGGAGGACGGCAACATCCTGGGGCACAAG
CTGGAGTACAACTACAACAGCCACAACGTCTATATCATGGCCGACAAGCAGAAGAACGGCATCAAGGTGA
ACTTCAAGATCCGCCACAACATCGAGGACGGCAGCGTGCAGCTCGCCGACCACTACCAGCAGAACACCCC
CATCGGCGACGGCCCCGTGCTGCTGCCCGACAACCACTACCTGAGCACCCAGTCCGCCCTGAGCAAAGAC
CCCAACGAGAAGCGCGATCACATGGTCCTGCTGGAGTTCGTGACCGCCGCCGGGATCACTCTCGGCATGG
ACGAGCTGTACAAGCCAAGCTTGAATTCTGCAGATATCCAGCACAGTGGCGGCCGCATGAACGGGGACGG
TTGGCAAGGACCTGGGCGTGGAGGACCACATCACATGAATGGTGGCGGAGGAGGACGACGTGGTGGAGGT
GGTGGTATGCACAATCAAAGAATACAACAGAATCCCCATCATGGTGGAATGAATCGTATGATGCCACACG
GATTCCGACCACAACAAGGACAATTTATGCCTCAATATCCTCCACCACCACCAATGGGTGGAATGCCTGA
TGTGATGGATATTAATATGCGAATGGATGGTATGTCATTAGGATCGACACCATCAGGAATTCCTGGACAA
TATGGTGATATGGGTCCACCGCCAGTCCAACAATGGAATCAACCTGCTCCATTTGTACCTCCACCTCAAC
AAGACGATCTCTATGATCCTTCGGGATATGGTGGTGGAGCTGGTGGTGGTGGAGGACATCATCCATCTCA
TATGCCACCATATGGACAACGTGGAAATAATCAGAATCAATACGGGAATCGAATGCAAGGAGGTCAAGGT
GGTTATCGAGGGAATCAACAGAGGCAGCAGCAGCAACAGCCTCAACAGGGATTCAATATGCCACCAATGA
TGGTTCCACCTGGTCAGCCTCCATTTTATGGTGGAAATCAACCGAATCATCATCATCAACAACCCTCATT
TGCTCCGTCGCCATTCTCAATGGGTGGAGGTGGTGGAGGATCACAAGGAGGACCACACGAACAGCACGGA
CCAGGTGGAAATCAGAATGGAGGATTCGGAGTTTCATCATCATCAATGGATGATTATTCAATGTGGACTG
ATGAGAATGATGAAGACGCGAAAAAGAAAAAATCGTTGAGAGATAAGGGATTGAGTGGATGGGGTGATGC
TGATGTATCAAACAGTAAACCAATTCGCCGTTGGATTGTGCCAGAAGGCCAAGAAGAAGACTTTGAAACG
GCAATGGAACGATGTCCAAGTCATTTGAAAAAGAAAGCATTGAATGAAGAAGCTCTTCGTCGACGTTTAA
CATCTGAAAATCCACAAATAGTGGCACAAGCTCAACAACAAGCCGAAGAAGAGGCGAATGCTATGATGAG
GATTGGACGAAGACCCATTGTTCCCAGTGGATGGGGTGATATTCCATCTGAAATTAGTACTGACAAGTCA
GAATTCGATCAAAGCTCGTCACGTGGTTGGGATGAAGGAAGTATAAGCGGTGGTGGAAGTGGACGTCATC
CATCTCATCATCAATCAAATGATAATTCAATGTGGAATAGTCCATCAGTTGGAGGAGGTCAATCAAATAG
TGAAACACGTAATCCATTCTTTGCTCAACACATGCAACAGCAACAACATCAACAACAACATCAGCCACAC
TATGGAGGTTATGGTGATAATGGGGTGCTTGATGGTGGATCATTGTGGTCTGCTGCTGTCATGGATGGAT
CCTCAATGGTACCACCACATCCAACAATGGGTGTCGGATCATCAGCTTCATCGTCATCAATTCCAATTGG
CATGTTGATGATGAGCGGCAGTGGAAATGTTGGAGGCGGACCACCATCCTCATCTTCATTGTTGGACGAG
GATGGTAGCCAGAAGAAGCTGGCTGAAAATCTGAAATTAGCCGTTCAGAAGGGTCATTTGGATATTTCCC
TACTCTCACTTCCGCACATTCCGCCCAACGTGCTCGACTTGCTCACCGAAATTTTGGCGGTCATTCCGCG
TTTGGACGACTATGAGGATGAGCTCAAAAAATTGGGAGAAAATCGCCCTTCGAACTATGACGAGGGAGCC
AGCAAAGAGGAGAAAGAATCGTGGATGAGCAAGGATCAAAAGAACGATCACGACAAAGCAGTAATCGGAG
TAGTGACTGCAAAGATCGAGGTGACACAATTATCTAAAAAGATCACCGAAGCTTTGATCGAAGCTGGGCT
TCTTCCACCACAACCACAAACATCTACATCTGCAAATACATCTACCAATCATCTTAATCATAGAGGAGGA
CCACCGCCAGGATCCGATGGAGGAGCTGGTCCAAGTACTTCACGAAGTGGTGGAGGTGGTGCTGCTGGTG
GAGACTCTTTTAATAGTAGTGGAGGTGGTGGACCACCTGATCATTATTATGATTATTCGTTCCTTGGTTA
GCTCGAGTCTAGAGGGCCCGCGGTTCGAAGGTAAGCCTATCCCTAACCCTCTCCTCGGTCTCGATTCTAC
GCGTACCGGTCATCATCACCATCACCATTGAGTTTAAACCCGCTGATCAGCCTCGACTGTGCCTTCTAAG
GCCTGAGCTCGCTGATCAGCCTCGATCGAGGATCCAGACATGATAAGATACATTGATGAGTTTGGACAAA
CCACAACTAGAATGCAGTGAAAAAAATGCTTTATTTGTGAAATTTGTGATGCTATTGCTTTATTTGTAAC
CATTATAAGCTGCAATAAACAAGTTAACAACAACAATTGCATTCATTTTATGTTTCAGGTTCAGGGGGAG
GTGTGGGAGGTTTTTTAAAGCAAGTAAAACCTCTACAAATGTGGTATGGCTGATTATGATCAGTCGACCG
ATGCCCTTGAGAGCCTTCAACCCAGTCAGCTCCTTCCGGTGGGCGCGGGGCATGACTATCGTCGCCGCAC
TTATGACTGTCTTCTTTATCATGCAACTCGTAGGACAGGTGCCGGCAGCGCTCTGGGTCATTTTCGGCGA
GGACCGCTTTCGCTGGAGCGCGACGATGATCGGCCTGTCGCTTGCGGTATTCGGAATCTTGCACGCCCTC
GCTCAAGCCTTCGTCACTGGTCCCGCCACCAAACGTTTCGGCGAGAAGCAGGCCATTATCGCCGGCATGG
CGGCCGACGCGCTGGGCTACGTCTTGCTGGCGTTCGCGACGCGAGGCTGGATGGCCTTCCCCATTATGAT
TCTTCTCGCTTCCGGCGGCATCGGGATGCCCGCGTTGCAGGCCATGCTGTCCAGGCAGGTAGATGACGAC
CATCAGGGACAGCTTCAAGGATCGCTCGCGGCTCTTACCAGCCAGCAAAAGGCCAGGAACCGTAAAAAGG
CCGCGTTGCTGGCGTTTTTCCATAGGCTCCGCCCCCCTGACGAGCATCACAAAAATCGACGCTCAAGTCA
GAGGTGGCGAAACCCGACAGGACTATAAAGATACCAGGCGTTTCCCCCTGGAAGCTCCCTCGTGCGCTCT
CCTGTTCCGACCCTGCCGCTTACCGGATACCTGTCCGCCTTTCTCCCTTCGGGAAGCGTGGCGCTTTCTC
AATGCTCACGCTGTAGGTATCTCAGTTCGGTGTAGGTCGTTCGCTCCAAGCTGGGCTGTGTGCACGAACC
CCCCGTTCAGCCCGACCGCTGCGCCTTATCCGGTAACTATCGTCTTGAGTCCAACCCGGTAAGACACGAC
TTATCGCCACTGGCAGCAGCCACTGGTAACAGGATTAGCAGAGCGAGGTATGTAGGCGGTGCTACAGAGT
TCTTGAAGTGGTGGCCTAACTACGGCTACACTAGAAGGACAGTATTTGGTATCTGCGCTCTGCTGAAGCC
AGTTACCTTCGGAAAAAGAGTTGGTAGCTCTTGATCCGGCAAACAAACCACCGCTGGTAGCGGTGGTTTT
TTTGTTTGCAAGCAGCAGATTACGCGCAGAAAAAAAGGATCTCAAGAAGATCCTTTGATCTTTTCTACGG
GGTCTGACGCTCAGTGGAACGAAAACTCACGTTAAGGGATTTTGGTCATGAGATTATCAAAAAGGATCTT
CACCTAGATCCTTTTAAATTAAAAATGAAGTTTTAAATCAATCTAAAGTATATATGAGTAAACTTGGTCT
GACAGTTACCAATGCTTAATCAGTGAGGCACCTATCTCAGCGATCTGTCTATTTCGTTCATCCATAGTTG
CCTGACTCCCCGTCGTGTAGATAACTACGATACGGGAGGGCTTACCATCTGGCCCCAGTGCTGCAATGAT
ACCGCGAGACCCACGCTCACCGGCTCCAGATTTATCAGCAATAAACCAGCCAGCCGGAAGGGCCGAGCGC
AGAAGTGGTCCTGCAACTTTATCCGCCTCCATCCAGTCTATTAATTGTTGCCGGGAAGCTAGAGTAAGTA
GTTCGCCAGTTAATAGTTTGCGCAACGTTGTTGCCATTGCTGCAGGCATCGTGGTGTCACGCTCGTCGTT
TGGTATGGCTTCATTCAGCTCCGGTTCCCAACGATCAAGGCGAGTTACATGATCCCCCATGTTGTGCAAA
AAAGCGGTTAGCTCCTTCGGTCCTCCGATCGTTGTCAGAAGTAAGTTGGCCGCAGTGTTATCACTCATGG
TTATGGCAGCACTGCATAATTCTCTTACTGTCATGCCATCCGTAAGATGCTTTTCTGTGACTGGTGAGTA
CTCAACCAAGTCATTCTGAGAATAGTGTATGCGGCGACCGAGTTGCTCTTGCCCGGCGTCAACACGGGAT
AATACCGCGCCACATAGCAGAACTTTAAAAGTGCTCATCATTGGAAAACGTTCTTCGGGGCGAAAACTCT
CAAGGATCTTACCGCTGTTGAGATCCAGTTCGATGTAACCCACTCGTGCACCCAACTGATCTTCAGCATC
TTTTACTTTCACCAGCGTTTCTGGGTGAGCAAAAACAGGAAGGCAAAATGCCGCAAAAAAGGGAATAAGG
GCGACACGGAAATGTTGAATACTCATACTCTTCCTTTTTCAATATTATTGAAGCATTTATCAGGGTTATT
GTCTCATGAGCGGATACATATTTGAATGTATTTAGAAAAATAAACAAATAGGGGTTCCGCGCACATTTCC
CCGAAAAGTGCCACCTGACGTCTAAGAAACCATTATTATCATGACATTAACCTATAAAAATAGGCGTATC
ACGAGGCCCTTTCGT
Features (pLannotate 1.2.2; 9 found; start..end, strand, type, name):
     56..2568    +  promoter       Ac5 promoter: Drosophila melanogaster actin 5C promoter
   2588..3304    +  CDS            EGFP: EGFP is a basic (constitutively fluorescent) green fluorescent protein published in 1996, derived from Aequorea victoria. It is reported to be a rapidly-maturing weak dimer with moderate acid sensitivity.
   5490..5531    +  CDS            V5 tag: epitope tag from simian virus 5
   5631..5765    -  polyA_signal   SV40 poly(A) signal: SV40 polyadenylation signal
   5788..5872    -  CDS            large T antigen (fragment): large T antigen from SV40 (simian virus 40)
   5873..6343    +  CDS            TcR (fragment): tetracycline efflux protein; tet; confers resistance to tetracycline
   6387..6975    -  rep_origin     ori: high-copy-number ColE1/pMB1/pBR322/pUC origin of replication
   7146..8006    -  CDS            AmpR: β-lactamase; bla; confers resistance to ampicillin, carbenicillin, and related antibiotics
   8007..8111    -  promoter       AmpR promoter: bla
