[The description below was written by a language model from this plasmid's Addgene catalogue record and pLannotate feature annotations shown in this document.]
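Description:
pAc5.1B-EGFP-CeAIN2_O is an 8.2 kb insect-cell expression plasmid that produces the Caenorhabditis elegans GW182-family protein AIN-2 as a fusion to EGFP. The catalogue lists the backbone as unknown, although the name and annotated parts point to a pAc5.1-type vector. Expression is driven by the Drosophila melanogaster actin 5C (Ac5) promoter, a strong constitutive promoter commonly used in Drosophila cultured cells. The EGFP coding sequence lies immediately downstream of it. The AIN-2 insert itself was not annotated by the feature tool, but the roughly 2.2 kb unannotated stretch between EGFP and the V5 epitope tag is where it would be expected to sit, giving an N-terminally EGFP-tagged protein. Whether the vector-derived V5 tag is read in frame with the insert or lies beyond a stop codon cannot be determined from the record. An SV40 polyadenylation signal follows the cassette, flanked by a short large T antigen remnant. The insert lacks two residues (Ser-Asp at positions 378–379) relative to the reference sequence cited by the depositor.

For propagation in E. coli, the plasmid carries a ColE1/pUC-type origin and the β-lactamase gene with its own promoter, which confers ampicillin resistance. A fragment of the tetracycline resistance gene is also detected and appears to be a nonfunctional backbone remnant. The catalogue describes the plasmid as low copy even though the annotated origin is of a high-copy type. No insect-cell selection marker is annotated, which suggests transient transfection. The associated publication concerns interactions of C. elegans GW182 proteins with PAB-1 and the PAN2-PAN3 and CCR4-NOT deadenylase complexes. This fits a use of the GFP fusion in localisation, co-immunoprecipitation or related interaction assays in insect cells. The depositor's sequence may be theoretical rather than fully verified.
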