Addgene plasmid #147127: pAc5.1B-EGFP-CeAIN2_O
Purpose: Insect Expression of CeAIN2
Depositing lab: Elisa Izaurralde. Depositing organization: Max Planck Institute for Developmental Biology. Publication: The Caenorhabditis elegans GW182 protein AIN-1 interacts with PAB-1 and subunits of the PAN2-PAN3 and CCR4-NOT deadenylase complexes. Kuzuoglu-Ozturk D, Huntzinger E, Schmidt S, Izaurralde E. Nucleic Acids Res. 2012 Jul;40(12):5651-65. doi: 10.1093/nar/gks218. Epub 2012 Mar 7. PubMed 22402495.
Backbone
  Vector backbone: Unknown
  Vector type: Insect Expression
Growth in bacteria
  Bacterial resistance: Ampicillin, 100 μg/mL
  Growth temperature: 37°C
  Growth strain: DH5alpha
  Copy number: Low Copy
Gene/Insert
  Gene/Insert name: CeAIN2
  Species: C. elegans (nematode)
  Mutation: Deletion of two AA SD 378-379 compared to the sequence given by NCBI: AF000196.1
  Cloning method: Unknown
Terms and licenses: Academic/Nonprofit Terms; Industry Terms: Not Available to Industry
Depositor comments: Plasmids from this collection were made available to the research community and donated after the lab closed. Please note that the sequence provided by the depositing laboratory may be theoretical/predicted or based on Sanger sequencing results. There may be discrepancies between sequencing results obtained by Addgene and the depositor sequence. If an Addgene verified sequence is not available, please contact before placing your order to request that our lab fully sequence the plasmid.
How to cite: pAc5.1B-EGFP-CeAIN2_O was a gift from Elisa Izaurralde (Addgene plasmid # 147127 ; http://n2t.net/addgene:147127 ; RRID:Addgene_147127)
